Addgene plasmid #31897: p3xFlag-CMV14-hISD11
Depositing lab: Gino Cortopassi. Depositing organization: University of California, Davis. Publication: Mitochondrial frataxin interacts with ISD11 of the NFS1/ISCU complex and multiple mitochondrial chaperones. Shan Y, Napoli E, Cortopassi G. Hum Mol Genet. 2007 Apr 15;16(8):929-41. Epub 2007 Mar 1. 10.1093/hmg/ddm038 PubMed 17331979.
Backbone
  Vector backbone: p3xFLAG-CMV-14
  Backbone manufacturer: Sigma
  Backbone size w/o insert (bp): 6310
  Vector type: Mammalian Expression
  Selectable markers: Neomycin (select with G418)
Growth in bacteria
  Bacterial resistance: Ampicillin, 100 μg/mL
  Growth temperature: 37°C
  Growth strain: DH5alpha
  Copy number: High Copy
Gene/Insert
  Gene/Insert name: ISD11
  Species: H. sapiens (human)
  Entrez Gene: LYRM4 (a.k.a. C6orf149, CGI-203, COXPD19, ISD11)
  Promoter: CMV
  Tag / fusion protein: 3xFLAG (C terminal on backbone)
  Cloning method: Restriction Enzyme; 5′ cloning site none (unknown if destroyed); 3′ cloning site none (unknown if destroyed)
  Sequencing primers: 5′ CMV 30; 3′ C-CMV-24
Terms and licenses: Academic/Nonprofit Terms; Industry Terms: Not Available to Industry
How to cite: p3xFlag-CMV14-hISD11 was a gift from Gino Cortopassi (Addgene plasmid # 31897 ; http://n2t.net/addgene:31897 ; RRID:Addgene_31897)
