[The description below was written by a language model from this plasmid's Addgene catalogue record.]
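Description:
p3xFlag-CMV14-hISD11 is a mammalian expression plasmid built on the commercial p3xFLAG-CMV-14 backbone (about 6.3 kb without insert). It is maintained in E. coli as a high-copy plasmid under ampicillin selection. It also carries a neomycin resistance marker, so transfected mammalian cells can be selected with G418, for example when stable expressing populations are wanted rather than transient expression.

The insert is human ISD11, the product of the LYRM4 gene, placed downstream of the strong constitutive CMV promoter. The coding sequence is joined to the backbone-encoded 3xFLAG epitope at its C terminus, so the protein is produced as an ISD11-3xFLAG fusion. Three tandem FLAG epitopes give sensitive detection with anti-FLAG antibodies and support efficient immunoprecipitation or affinity capture. Leaving the N terminus free is generally the preferred arrangement for mitochondrial proteins. The insert was introduced by restriction enzyme cloning, but the record does not name the 5′ or 3′ sites used, and it gives no insert size.

No feature table is provided, so other backbone elements, such as the polyadenylation signal or the origins of replication, cannot be confirmed from the record. The associated publication concerns the interaction of mitochondrial frataxin with ISD11 of the NFS1/ISCU iron-sulfur cluster assembly complex and with mitochondrial chaperones. This suggests the construct serves to express tagged ISD11 in human or other mammalian cells for co-immunoprecipitation, pull-down and localisation experiments on these protein-protein interactions.
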