>Addgene plasmid #31897 | p3xFlag-CMV14-hISD11 | addgene partial sequence | sequence record 37074 | hGH-pA-R 5'-CCAGCTTGGTTCCCAATAGA-3'
TTCCACTTGCCCCTTGCTCCATACCACCCCCCTCCACCCCATAATATTATAGAAGGACACCTAGTCAGAC
AAAATGATGCAACTTAATTTTATTAGGACAAGGCTGGTGGGCACTGGAGTGGCAACTTCCAGGGCCAGGA
GAGGCACTGGGGAGGGGTCACAGGGATGCCACCCGGGATCACTACTTGTCATCGTCATCCTTGTAGTCGA
TGTCATGATCTTTATAATCACCGTCATGGTCTTTGTAGTCAGCCCGGGATCCTCTAGAGTCGACTGGTAC
CGAGGTCCTGGGCATGTCTCGATTCTCAATGATCAGCTTGTCAGTTGAATACAGTTGGCCAATGTGGACC
TGTCGACGAATTACTCCAAGGTCTCTCTTGGCTTTATTCACTAGGGTTTGAATTTCTACAGGATCCTTTA
CATTTTTATTTTCTCTGAAGGCATCTCTTATCCTCCTGACAGCATATGTTCTGTAATTGTAGGCGCTGAA
ACGCTTGCTCTCTCTCAGCATCGCCCGGTACAGAGCTAACACTTGTGCGCGACTGGAGGCTGCCATTGCG
GCCGCAAGCTTAATTCTGACGGTTCACTAAACGAGCTCTGCTTATATAGACCTCCCACCGTACACGCCTA
CCGCCCATTTGCGTCAACGGGGCGGGGTTATTACGACATTTTGGAAAGTCCCGTTGATTTTGGTGCCAAA
ACAAACTCCCATTGACGTCAATGG
